>Addgene plasmid #192227 | RPS15A sgRNA-1 lentiCRISPR v2 plasmid | addgene full sequence | sequence record 380241 | Addgene NGS Result
CTCACTGACTCGCTGCGCTCGGTCGTTCGGCTGCGGCGAGCGGTATCAGCTCACTCAAAGGCGGTAATAC
GGTTATCCACAGAATCAGGGGATAACGCAGGAAAGAACATGTGAGCAAAAGGCCAGCAAAAGGCCAGGAA
CCGTAAAAAGGCCGCGTTGCTGGCGTTTTTCCATAGGCTCCGCCCCCCTGACGAGCATCACAAAAATCGA
CGCTCAAGTCAGAGGTGGCGAAACCCGACAGGACTATAAAGATACCAGGCGTTTCCCCCTGGAAGCTCCC
TCGTGCGCTCTCCTGTTCCGACCCTGCCGCTTACCGGATACCTGTCCGCCTTTCTCCCTTCGGGAAGCGT
GGCGCTTTCTCATAGCTCACGCTGTAGGTATCTCAGTTCGGTGTAGGTCGTTCGCTCCAAGCTGGGCTGT
GTGCACGAACCCCCCGTTCAGCCCGACCGCTGCGCCTTATCCGGTAACTATCGTCTTGAGTCCAACCCGG
TAAGACACGACTTATCGCCACTGGCAGCAGCCACTGGTAACAGGATTAGCAGAGCGAGGTATGTAGGCGG
TGCTACAGAGTTCTTGAAGTGGTGGCCTAACTACGGCTACACTAGAAGAACAGTATTTGGTATCTGCGCT
CTGCTGAAGCCAGTTACCTTCGGAAAAAGAGTTGGTAGCTCTTGATCCGGCAAACAAACCACCGCTGGTA
GCGGTGGTTTTTTTGTTTGCAAGCAGCAGATTACGCGCAGAAAAAAAGGATCTCAAGAAGATCCTTTGAT
CTTTTCTACGGGGTCTGACGCTCAGTGGAACGAAAACTCACGTTAAGGGATTTTGGTCATGAGATTATCA
AAAAGGATCTTCACCTAGATCCTTTTAAATTAAAAATGAAGTTTTAAATCAATCTAAAGTATATATGAGT
AAACTTGGTCTGACAGTTACCAATGCTTAATCAGTGAGGCACCTATCTCAGCGATCTGTCTATTTCGTTC
ATCCATAGTTGCCTGACTCCCCGTCGTGTAGATAACTACGATACGGGAGGGCTTACCATCTGGCCCCAGT
GCTGCAATGATACCGCGAGACCCACGCTCACCGGCTCCAGATTTATCAGCAATAAACCAGCCAGCCGGAA
GGGCCGAGCGCAGAAGTGGTCCTGCAACTTTATCCGCCTCCATCCAGTCTATTAATTGTTGCCGGGAAGC
TAGAGTAAGTAGTTCGCCAGTTAATAGTTTGCGCAACGTTGTTGCCATTGCTACAGGCATCGTGGTGTCA
CGCTCGTCGTTTGGTATGGCTTCATTCAGCTCCGGTTCCCAACGATCAAGGCGAGTTACATGATCCCCCA
TGTTGTGCAAAAAAGCGGTTAGCTCCTTCGGTCCTCCGATCGTTGTCAGAAGTAAGTTGGCCGCAGTGTT
ATCACTCATGGTTATGGCAGCACTGCATAATTCTCTTACTGTCATGCCATCCGTAAGATGCTTTTCTGTG
ACTGGTGAGTACTCAACCAAGTCATTCTGAGAATAGTGTATGCGGCGACCGAGTTGCTCTTGCCCGGCGT
CAATACGGGATAATACCGCGCCACATAGCAGAACTTTAAAAGTGCTCATCATTGGAAAACGTTCTTCGGG
GCGAAAACTCTCAAGGATCTTACCGCTGTTGAGATCCAGTTCGATGTAACCCACTCGTGCACCCAACTGA
TCTTCAGCATCTTTTACTTTCACCAGCGTTTCTGGGTGAGCAAAAACAGGAAGGCAAAATGCCGCAAAAA
AGGGAATAAGGGCGACACGGAAATGTTGAATACTCATACTCTTCCTTTTTCAATATTATTGAAGCATTTA
TCAGGGTTATTGTCTCATGAGCGGATACATATTTGAATGTATTTAGAAAAATAAACAAATAGGGGTTCCG
CGCACATTTCCCCGAAAAGTGCCACCTGACGTCGACGGATCGGGAGATCTCCCGATCCCCTATGGTGCAC
TCTCAGTACAATCTGCTCTGATGCCGCATAGTTAAGCCAGTATCTGCTCCCTGCTTGTGTGTTGGAGGTC
GCTGAGTAGTGCGCGAGCAAAATTTAAGCTACAACAAGGCAAGGCTTGACCGACAATTGCATGAAGAATC
TGCTTAGGGTTAGGCGTTTTGCGCTGCTTCGCGATGTACGGGCCAGATATACGCGTTGACATTGATTATT
GACTAGTTATTAATAGTAATCAATTACGGGGTCATTAGTTCATAGCCCATATATGGAGTTCCGCGTTACA
TAACTTACGGTAAATGGCCCGCCTGGCTGACCGCCCAACGACCCCCGCCCATTGACGTCAATAATGACGT
ATGTTCCCATAGTAACGCCAATAGGGACTTTCCATTGACGTCAATGGGTGGAGTATTTACGGTAAACTGC
CCACTTGGCAGTACATCAAGTGTATCATATGCCAAGTACGCCCCCTATTGACGTCAATGACGGTAAATGG
CCCGCCTGGCATTATGCCCAGTACATGACCTTATGGGACTTTCCTACTTGGCAGTACATCTACGTATTAG
TCATCGCTATTACCATGGTGATGCGGTTTTGGCAGTACATCAATGGGCGTGGATAGCGGTTTGACTCACG
GGGATTTCCAAGTCTCCACCCCATTGACGTCAATGGGAGTTTGTTTTGGCACCAAAATCAACGGGACTTT
CCAAAATGTCGTAACAACTCCGCCCCATTGACGCAAATGGGCGGTAGGCGTGTACGGTGGGAGGTCTATA
TAAGCAGCGCGTTTTGCCTGTACTGGGTCTCTCTGGTTAGACCAGATCTGAGCCTGGGAGCTCTCTGGCT
AACTAGGGAACCCACTGCTTAAGCCTCAATAAAGCTTGCCTTGAGTGCTTCAAGTAGTGTGTGCCCGTCT
GTTGTGTGACTCTGGTAACTAGAGATCCCTCAGACCCTTTTAGTCAGTGTGGAAAATCTCTAGCAGTGGC
GCCCGAACAGGGACTTGAAAGCGAAAGGGAAACCAGAGGAGCTCTCTCGACGCAGGACTCGGCTTGCTGA
AGCGCGCACGGCAAGAGGCGAGGGGCGGCGACTGGTGAGTACGCCAAAAATTTTGACTAGCGGAGGCTAG
AAGGAGAGAGATGGGTGCGAGAGCGTCAGTATTAAGCGGGGGAGAATTAGATCGCGATGGGAAAAAATTC
GGTTAAGGCCAGGGGGAAAGAAAAAATATAAATTAAAACATATAGTATGGGCAAGCAGGGAGCTAGAACG
ATTCGCAGTTAATCCTGGCCTGTTAGAAACATCAGAAGGCTGTAGACAAATACTGGGACAGCTACAACCA
TCCCTTCAGACAGGATCAGAAGAACTTAGATCATTATATAATACAGTAGCAACCCTCTATTGTGTGCATC
AAAGGATAGAGATAAAAGACACCAAGGAAGCTTTAGACAAGATAGAGGAAGAGCAAAACAAAAGTAAGAC
CACCGCACAGCAAGCGGCCGCTGATCTTCAGACCTGGAGGAGGAGATATGAGGGACAATTGGAGAAGTGA
ATTATATAAATATAAAGTAGTAAAAATTGAACCATTAGGAGTAGCACCCACCAAGGCAAAGAGAAGAGTG
GTGCAGAGAGAAAAAAGAGCAGTGGGAATAGGAGCTTTGTTCCTTGGGTTCTTGGGAGCAGCAGGAAGCA
CTATGGGCGCAGCGTCAATGACGCTGACGGTACAGGCCAGACAATTATTGTCTGGTATAGTGCAGCAGCA
GAACAATTTGCTGAGGGCTATTGAGGCGCAACAGCATCTGTTGCAACTCACAGTCTGGGGCATCAAGCAG
CTCCAGGCAAGAATCCTGGCTGTGGAAAGATACCTAAAGGATCAACAGCTCCTGGGGATTTGGGGTTGCT
CTGGAAAACTCATTTGCACCACTGCTGTGCCTTGGAATGCTAGTTGGAGTAATAAATCTCTGGAACAGAT
TTGGAATCACACGACCTGGATGGAGTGGGACAGAGAAATTAACAATTACACAAGCTTAATACACTCCTTA
ATTGAAGAATCGCAAAACCAGCAAGAAAAGAATGAACAAGAATTATTGGAATTAGATAAATGGGCAAGTT
TGTGGAATTGGTTTAACATAACAAATTGGCTGTGGTATATAAAATTATTCATAATGATAGTAGGAGGCTT
GGTAGGTTTAAGAATAGTTTTTGCTGTACTTTCTATAGTGAATAGAGTTAGGCAGGGATATTCACCATTA
TCGTTTCAGACCCACCTCCCAACCCCGAGGGGACCCGACAGGCCCGAAGGAATAGAAGAAGAAGGTGGAG
AGAGAGACAGAGACAGATCCATTCGATTAGTGAACGGATCGGCACTGCGTGCGCCAATTCTGCAGACAAA
TGGCAGTATTCATCCACAATTTTAAAAGAAAAGGGGGGATTGGGGGGTACAGTGCAGGGGAAAGAATAGT
AGACATAATAGCAACAGACATACAAACTAAAGAATTACAAAAACAAATTACAAAAATTCAAAATTTTCGG
GTTTATTACAGGGACAGCAGAGATCCAGTTTGGTTAATTAAGGTACCGAGGGCCTATTTCCCATGATTCC
TTCATATTTGCATATACGATACAAGGCTGTTAGAGAGATAATTAGAATTAATTTGACTGTAAACACAAAG
ATATTAGTACAAAATACGTGACGTAGAAAGTAATAATTTCTTGGGTAGTTTGCAGTTTTAAAATTATGTT
TTAAAATGGACTATCATATGCTTACCGTAACTTGAAAGTATTTCGATTTCTTGGCTTTATATATCTTGTG
GAAAGGACGAAACACCGAGAGTGCTACTCACCGGCGGTTTTAGAGCTAGAAATAGCAAGTTAAAATAAGG
CTAGTCCGTTATCAACTTGAAAAAGTGGCACCGAGTCGGTGCTTTTTTGAATTCGCTAGCTAGGTCTTGA
AAGGAGTGGGAATTGGCTCCGGTGCCCGTCAGTGGGCAGAGCGCACATCGCCCACAGTCCCCGAGAAGTT
GGGGGGAGGGGTCGGCAATTGATCCGGTGCCTAGAGAAGGTGGCGCGGGGTAAACTGGGAAAGTGATGTC
GTGTACTGGCTCCGCCTTTTTCCCGAGGGTGGGGGAGAACCGTATATAAGTGCAGTAGTCGCCGTGAACG
TTCTTTTTCGCAACGGGTTTGCCGCCAGAACACAGGACCGGTTCTAGAGCGCTGCCACCATGGACAAGAA
GTACAGCATCGGCCTGGACATCGGCACCAACTCTGTGGGCTGGGCCGTGATCACCGACGAGTACAAGGTG
CCCAGCAAGAAATTCAAGGTGCTGGGCAACACCGACCGGCACAGCATCAAGAAGAACCTGATCGGAGCCC
TGCTGTTCGACAGCGGCGAAACAGCCGAGGCCACCCGGCTGAAGAGAACCGCCAGAAGAAGATACACCAG
ACGGAAGAACCGGATCTGCTATCTGCAAGAGATCTTCAGCAACGAGATGGCCAAGGTGGACGACAGCTTC
TTCCACAGACTGGAAGAGTCCTTCCTGGTGGAAGAGGATAAGAAGCACGAGCGGCACCCCATCTTCGGCA
ACATCGTGGACGAGGTGGCCTACCACGAGAAGTACCCCACCATCTACCACCTGAGAAAGAAACTGGTGGA
CAGCACCGACAAGGCCGACCTGCGGCTGATCTATCTGGCCCTGGCCCACATGATCAAGTTCCGGGGCCAC
TTCCTGATCGAGGGCGACCTGAACCCCGACAACAGCGACGTGGACAAGCTGTTCATCCAGCTGGTGCAGA
CCTACAACCAGCTGTTCGAGGAAAACCCCATCAACGCCAGCGGCGTGGACGCCAAGGCCATCCTGTCTGC
CAGACTGAGCAAGAGCAGACGGCTGGAAAATCTGATCGCCCAGCTGCCCGGCGAGAAGAAGAATGGCCTG
TTCGGAAACCTGATTGCCCTGAGCCTGGGCCTGACCCCCAACTTCAAGAGCAACTTCGACCTGGCCGAGG
ATGCCAAACTGCAGCTGAGCAAGGACACCTACGACGACGACCTGGACAACCTGCTGGCCCAGATCGGCGA
CCAGTACGCCGACCTGTTTCTGGCCGCCAAGAACCTGTCCGACGCCATCCTGCTGAGCGACATCCTGAGA
GTGAACACCGAGATCACCAAGGCCCCCCTGAGCGCCTCTATGATCAAGAGATACGACGAGCACCACCAGG
ACCTGACCCTGCTGAAAGCTCTCGTGCGGCAGCAGCTGCCTGAGAAGTACAAAGAGATTTTCTTCGACCA
GAGCAAGAACGGCTACGCCGGCTACATTGACGGCGGAGCCAGCCAGGAAGAGTTCTACAAGTTCATCAAG
CCCATCCTGGAAAAGATGGACGGCACCGAGGAACTGCTCGTGAAGCTGAACAGAGAGGACCTGCTGCGGA
AGCAGCGGACCTTCGACAACGGCAGCATCCCCCACCAGATCCACCTGGGAGAGCTGCACGCCATTCTGCG
GCGGCAGGAAGATTTTTACCCATTCCTGAAGGACAACCGGGAAAAGATCGAGAAGATCCTGACCTTCCGC
ATCCCCTACTACGTGGGCCCTCTGGCCAGGGGAAACAGCAGATTCGCCTGGATGACCAGAAAGAGCGAGG
AAACCATCACCCCCTGGAACTTCGAGGAAGTGGTGGACAAGGGCGCTTCCGCCCAGAGCTTCATCGAGCG
GATGACCAACTTCGATAAGAACCTGCCCAACGAGAAGGTGCTGCCCAAGCACAGCCTGCTGTACGAGTAC
TTCACCGTGTATAACGAGCTGACCAAAGTGAAATACGTGACCGAGGGAATGAGAAAGCCCGCCTTCCTGA
GCGGCGAGCAGAAAAAGGCCATCGTGGACCTGCTGTTCAAGACCAACCGGAAAGTGACCGTGAAGCAGCT
GAAAGAGGACTACTTCAAGAAAATCGAGTGCTTCGACTCCGTGGAAATCTCCGGCGTGGAAGATCGGTTC
AACGCCTCCCTGGGCACATACCACGATCTGCTGAAAATTATCAAGGACAAGGACTTCCTGGACAATGAGG
AAAACGAGGACATTCTGGAAGATATCGTGCTGACCCTGACACTGTTTGAGGACAGAGAGATGATCGAGGA
ACGGCTGAAAACCTATGCCCACCTGTTCGACGACAAAGTGATGAAGCAGCTGAAGCGGCGGAGATACACC
GGCTGGGGCAGGCTGAGCCGGAAGCTGATCAACGGCATCCGGGACAAGCAGTCCGGCAAGACAATCCTGG
ATTTCCTGAAGTCCGACGGCTTCGCCAACAGAAACTTCATGCAGCTGATCCACGACGACAGCCTGACCTT
TAAAGAGGACATCCAGAAAGCCCAGGTGTCCGGCCAGGGCGATAGCCTGCACGAGCACATTGCCAATCTG
GCCGGCAGCCCCGCCATTAAGAAGGGCATCCTGCAGACAGTGAAGGTGGTGGACGAGCTCGTGAAAGTGA
TGGGCCGGCACAAGCCCGAGAACATCGTGATCGAAATGGCCAGAGAGAACCAGACCACCCAGAAGGGACA
GAAGAACAGCCGCGAGAGAATGAAGCGGATCGAAGAGGGCATCAAAGAGCTGGGCAGCCAGATCCTGAAA
GAACACCCCGTGGAAAACACCCAGCTGCAGAACGAGAAGCTGTACCTGTACTACCTGCAGAATGGGCGGG
ATATGTACGTGGACCAGGAACTGGACATCAACCGGCTGTCCGACTACGATGTGGACCATATCGTGCCTCA
GAGCTTTCTGAAGGACGACTCCATCGACAACAAGGTGCTGACCAGAAGCGACAAGAACCGGGGCAAGAGC
GACAACGTGCCCTCCGAAGAGGTCGTGAAGAAGATGAAGAACTACTGGCGGCAGCTGCTGAACGCCAAGC
TGATTACCCAGAGAAAGTTCGACAATCTGACCAAGGCCGAGAGAGGCGGCCTGAGCGAACTGGATAAGGC
CGGCTTCATCAAGAGACAGCTGGTGGAAACCCGGCAGATCACAAAGCACGTGGCACAGATCCTGGACTCC
CGGATGAACACTAAGTACGACGAGAATGACAAGCTGATCCGGGAAGTGAAAGTGATCACCCTGAAGTCCA
AGCTGGTGTCCGATTTCCGGAAGGATTTCCAGTTTTACAAAGTGCGCGAGATCAACAACTACCACCACGC
CCACGACGCCTACCTGAACGCCGTCGTGGGAACCGCCCTGATCAAAAAGTACCCTAAGCTGGAAAGCGAG
TTCGTGTACGGCGACTACAAGGTGTACGACGTGCGGAAGATGATCGCCAAGAGCGAGCAGGAAATCGGCA
AGGCTACCGCCAAGTACTTCTTCTACAGCAACATCATGAACTTTTTCAAGACCGAGATTACCCTGGCCAA
CGGCGAGATCCGGAAGCGGCCTCTGATCGAGACAAACGGCGAAACCGGGGAGATCGTGTGGGATAAGGGC
CGGGATTTTGCCACCGTGCGGAAAGTGCTGAGCATGCCCCAAGTGAATATCGTGAAAAAGACCGAGGTGC
AGACAGGCGGCTTCAGCAAAGAGTCTATCCTGCCCAAGAGGAACAGCGATAAGCTGATCGCCAGAAAGAA
GGACTGGGACCCTAAGAAGTACGGCGGCTTCGACAGCCCCACCGTGGCCTATTCTGTGCTGGTGGTGGCC
AAAGTGGAAAAGGGCAAGTCCAAGAAACTGAAGAGTGTGAAAGAGCTGCTGGGGATCACCATCATGGAAA
GAAGCAGCTTCGAGAAGAATCCCATCGACTTTCTGGAAGCCAAGGGCTACAAAGAAGTGAAAAAGGACCT
GATCATCAAGCTGCCTAAGTACTCCCTGTTCGAGCTGGAAAACGGCCGGAAGAGAATGCTGGCCTCTGCC
GGCGAACTGCAGAAGGGAAACGAACTGGCCCTGCCCTCCAAATATGTGAACTTCCTGTACCTGGCCAGCC
ACTATGAGAAGCTGAAGGGCTCCCCCGAGGATAATGAGCAGAAACAGCTGTTTGTGGAACAGCACAAGCA
CTACCTGGACGAGATCATCGAGCAGATCAGCGAGTTCTCCAAGAGAGTGATCCTGGCCGACGCTAATCTG
GACAAAGTGCTGTCCGCCTACAACAAGCACCGGGATAAGCCCATCAGAGAGCAGGCCGAGAATATCATCC
ACCTGTTTACCCTGACCAATCTGGGAGCCCCTGCCGCCTTCAAGTACTTTGACACCACCATCGACCGGAA
GAGGTACACCAGCACCAAAGAGGTGCTGGACGCCACCCTGATCCACCAGAGCATCACCGGCCTGTACGAG
ACACGGATCGACCTGTCTCAGCTGGGAGGCGACAAGCGACCTGCCGCCACAAAGAAGGCTGGACAGGCTA
AGAAGAAGAAAGATTACAAAGACGATGACGATAAGGGATCCGGCGCAACAAACTTCTCTCTGCTGAAACA
AGCCGGAGATGTCGAAGAGAATCCTGGACCGACCGAGTACAAGCCCACGGTGCGCCTCGCCACCCGCGAC
GACGTCCCCAGGGCCGTACGCACCCTCGCCGCCGCGTTCGCCGACTACCCCGCCACGCGCCACACCGTCG
ATCCGGACCGCCACATCGAGCGGGTCACCGAGCTGCAAGAACTCTTCCTCACGCGCGTCGGGCTCGACAT
CGGCAAGGTGTGGGTCGCGGACGACGGCGCCGCGGTGGCGGTCTGGACCACGCCGGAGAGCGTCGAAGCG
GGGGCGGTGTTCGCCGAGATCGGCCCGCGCATGGCCGAGTTGAGCGGTTCCCGGCTGGCCGCGCAGCAAC
AGATGGAAGGCCTCCTGGCGCCGCACCGGCCCAAGGAGCCCGCGTGGTTCCTGGCCACCGTCGGAGTCTC
GCCCGACCACCAGGGCAAGGGTCTGGGCAGCGCCGTCGTGCTCCCCGGAGTGGAGGCGGCCGAGCGCGCC
GGGGTGCCCGCCTTCCTGGAGACCTCCGCGCCCCGCAACCTCCCCTTCTACGAGCGGCTCGGCTTCACCG
TCACCGCCGACGTCGAGGTGCCCGAAGGACCGCGCACCTGGTGCATGACCCGCAAGCCCGGTGCCTGAAC
GCGTTAAGTCGACAATCAACCTCTGGATTACAAAATTTGTGAAAGATTGACTGGTATTCTTAACTATGTT
GCTCCTTTTACGCTATGTGGATACGCTGCTTTAATGCCTTTGTATCATGCTATTGCTTCCCGTATGGCTT
TCATTTTCTCCTCCTTGTATAAATCCTGGTTGCTGTCTCTTTATGAGGAGTTGTGGCCCGTTGTCAGGCA
ACGTGGCGTGGTGTGCACTGTGTTTGCTGACGCAACCCCCACTGGTTGGGGCATTGCCACCACCTGTCAG
CTCCTTTCCGGGACTTTCGCTTTCCCCCTCCCTATTGCCACGGCGGAACTCATCGCCGCCTGCCTTGCCC
GCTGCTGGACAGGGGCTCGGCTGTTGGGCACTGACAATTCCGTGGTGTTGTCGGGGAAATCATCGTCCTT
TCCTTGGCTGCTCGCCTGTGTTGCCACCTGGATTCTGCGCGGGACGTCCTTCTGCTACGTCCCTTCGGCC
CTCAATCCAGCGGACCTTCCTTCCCGCGGCCTGCTGCCGGCTCTGCGGCCTCTTCCGCGTCTTCGCCTTC
GCCCTCAGACGAGTCGGATCTCCCTTTGGGCCGCCTCCCCGCGTCGACTTTAAGACCAATGACTTACAAG
GCAGCTGTAGATCTTAGCCACTTTTTAAAAGAAAAGGGGGGACTGGAAGGGCTAATTCACTCCCAACGAA
GACAAGATCTGCTTTTTGCTTGTACTGGGTCTCTCTGGTTAGACCAGATCTGAGCCTGGGAGCTCTCTGG
CTAACTAGGGAACCCACTGCTTAAGCCTCAATAAAGCTTGCCTTGAGTGCTTCAAGTAGTGTGTGCCCGT
CTGTTGTGTGACTCTGGTAACTAGAGATCCCTCAGACCCTTTTAGTCAGTGTGGAAAATCTCTAGCAGGG
CCCGTTTAAACCCGCTGATCAGCCTCGACTGTGCCTTCTAGTTGCCAGCCATCTGTTGTTTGCCCCTCCC
CCGTGCCTTCCTTGACCCTGGAAGGTGCCACTCCCACTGTCCTTTCCTAATAAAATGAGGAAATTGCATC
GCATTGTCTGAGTAGGTGTCATTCTATTCTGGGGGGTGGGGTGGGGCAGGACAGCAAGGGGGAGGATTGG
GAAGACAATAGCAGGCATGCTGGGGATGCGGTGGGCTCTATGGCTTCTGAGGCGGAAAGAACCAGCTGGG
GCTCTAGGGGGTATCCCC
[124 nt withheld, positions 11219-11342]
C
[91 nt withheld, positions 11344-11434]
A
[49 nt withheld, positions 11436-11484]
CCTTTGACGTTGGAGTCCACGTTCTTT
[37 nt withheld, positions 11512-11548]
ACCCTATCTCGGTCTATTCTTTTGATTTATAAGGGATTTTGCCGATTTCGGCCTATTGGTTAAAAAATGA
GCTGATTTAACAAAAATTTAACGCGAATTAATTCTGTGGAATGTGTGTCAGTTAGGGTGTGGAAAGTCCC
CAGGCTCCCCAGCAGGCAGAAGTATGCAAAGCATGCATCTCAATTAGTCAGCAACCAGGTGTGGAAAGTC
CCCAGGCTCCCCAGCAGGCAGAAGTATGCAAAGCATGCATCTCAATTAGTCAGCAACCATAGTCCCGCCC
CTAACTCCGCCCATCCCGCCCCTAACTCCGCCCAGTTCCGCCCATTCTCCGCCCCATGGCTGACTAATTT
TTTTTATTTATGCAGAGGCCGAGGCCGCCTCTGCCTCTGAGCTATTCCAGAAGTAGTGAGGAGGCTTTTT
TGGAGGCCTAGGCTTTTGCAAAAAGCTCCCGGGAGCTTGTATATCCATTTTCGGATCTGATCAGCACGTG
TTGACAATTAATCATCGGCATAGTATATCGGCATAGTATAATACGACAAGGTGAGGAACTAAACCATGGC
CAAGTTGACCAGTGCCGTTCCGGTGCTCACCGCGCGCGACGTCGCCGGAGCGGTCGAGTTCTGGACCGAC
CGGCTCGGGTTCTCCCGGGACTTCGTGGAGGACGACTTCGCCGGTGTGGTCCGGGACGACGTGACCCTGT
TCATCAGCGCGGTCCAGGACCAGGTGGTGCCGGACAACACCCTGGCCTGGGTGTGGGTGCGCGGCCTGGA
CGAGCTGTACGCCGAGTGGTCGGAGGTCGTGTCCACGAACTTCCGGGACGCCTCCGGGCCGGCCATGACC
GAGATCGGCGAGCAGCCGTGGGGGCGGGAGTTCGCCCTGCGCGACCCGGCCGGCAACTGCGTGCACTTCG
TGGCCGAGGAGCAGGACTGACACGTGCTACGAGATTTCGATTCCACCGCCGCCTTCTATGAAAGGTTGGG
CTTCGGAATCGTTTTCCGGGACGCCGGCTGGATGATCCTCCAGCGCGGGGATCTCATGCTGGAGTTCTTC
GCCCACCCCAACTTGTTTATTGCAGCTTATAATGGTTACAAATAAAGCAATAGCATCACAAATTTCACAA
ATAAAGCATTTTTTTCACTGCATTCTAGTTGTGGTTTGTCCAAACTCATCAATGTATCTTATCATGTCTG
TATACCGTCGACCTCTAGCTAGAGCTTGGCGTAATCATGGTCATAGCTGTTTCCTGTGTGAAATTGTTAT
CCGCTCACAATTCCACACAACATACGAGCCGGAAGCATAAAGTGTAAAGCCTGGGGTGCCTAATGAGTGA
GCTAACTCACATTAATTGCGTTGCGCTCACTGCCCGCTTTCCAGTCGGGAAACCTGTCGTGCCAGCTGCA
TTAATGAATCGGCCAACGCGCGGGGAGAGGCGGTTTGCGTATTGGGCGCTCTTCCGCTTCCTCG
Features (pLannotate 1.2.2; 33 found; start..end, strand, type, name):
    168..756     -  rep_origin     ori: high-copy-number ColE1/pMB1/pBR322/pUC origin of replication
    927..1787    -  CDS            AmpR: β-lactamase; bla; confers resistance to ampicillin, carbenicillin, and related antibiotics
   1788..1892    -  promoter       AmpR promoter: bla
   1951..2003    -  misc_feature   bom (fragment): basis of mobility region from pBR322
   2158..2537    +  enhancer       CMV enhancer: human cytomegalovirus immediate early enhancer
   2538..2737    +  promoter       CMV promoter: human cytomegalovirus (CMV) immediate early promoter
   2755..2935    +  LTR            5' LTR (truncated): truncated 5' long terminal repeat (LTR) from HIV-1
   2982..3107    +  misc_feature   HIV-1 Ψ: packaging signal of human immunodeficiency virus type 1
   3091..3454    +  CDS            HIV-1 gag (fragment): gag protein from human immunodeficiency virus 1; gag
   3600..3833    +  misc_feature   RRE: The Rev response element (RRE) of HIV-1 allows for Rev-dependent mRNA export from the nucleus to the cytoplasm.
   4210..4310    +  CDS            Rev (fragment): human immunodeficiency virus 1 (HIV-1) Rev protein; rev; enhances nuclear export of unspliced and incompletely spliced viral mRNAs
   4360..4477    +  misc_feature   cPPT/CTS: central polypurine tract and central termination sequence of HIV-1
   4528..4768    +  promoter       U6 promoter: RNA polymerase III promoter for human U6 snRNA
   4797..4872    +  misc_RNA       gRNA scaffold: guide RNA scaffold for the Streptococcus pyogenes CRISPR/Cas9 system
   4890..4908    +  CDS            small t antigen (fragment): SV40 (simian virus 40) small t antigen
   4934..5145    +  promoter       EF-1α core promoter: core promoter for human elongation factor EF-1α
   5170..9273    +  CDS            Cas9: Cas9 (Csn1) endonuclease from the Streptococcus pyogenes Type II CRISPR/Cas system generates RNA-guided double strand breaks in DNA
   9411..10008   +  CDS            PuroR (fragment): puromycin N-acetyltransferase; pac from Streptomyces; confers resistance to puromycin
  10024..10612   +  misc_feature   WPRE: woodchuck hepatitis virus posttranscriptional regulatory element
  10663..10682   +  misc_feature   cPPT/CTS (fragment): central polypurine tract and central termination sequence of HIV-1
  10684..10917   +  LTR            3' LTR (ΔU3): self-inactivating 3' long terminal repeat (LTR) from HIV-1
  10949..11173   +  polyA_signal   bGH poly(A) signal: bovine growth hormone polyadenylation signal
  11177..11198   +  promoter       SV40 promoter (fragment): SV40 enhancer and early promoter
  11219..11647   +  rep_origin     f1 ori (sequence partly withheld): f1 bacteriophage origin of replication; arrow indicates direction of (+) strand synthesis
  11661..11990   +  promoter       SV40 promoter: SV40 enhancer and early promoter
  12038..12085   +  promoter       EM7 promoter: synthetic bacterial promoter&nbsp
  12104..12478   +  CDS            BleoR: antibiotic-binding protein; Sh ble from Streptoalloteichus hindustanus; confers resistance to bleomycin, phleomycin, and Zeocin™
  12488..12613   +  CDS            ble (fragment): BLE_KLEPN - Experimental evidence at protein level: Swiss-Prot protein existence level 1. Binding protein with a strong affinity to the bleomycin family of antibiotics. Binds to CL990; an antimitotic-antibiotic compound. From Klebsiella pneumoniae.
  12608..12729   +  polyA_signal   SV40 poly(A) signal: SV40 polyadenylation signal
  12800..12822   -  protein_bind   lac operator (fragment): The lac repressor binds to the lac operator to inhibit transcription in E. coli. This inhibition can be relieved by adding lactose or isopropyl-β-D-thiogalactopyranoside (IPTG). lac repressor encoded by lacI
  12826..12856   -  promoter       lac promoter: promoter for the E. coli lac operon
  12871..12892   -  protein_bind   CAP binding site: CAP binding activates transcription in the presence of cAMP. E. coli catabolite activator protein
  12905..12997   -  CDS            lacI (fragment): lac repressor; lacI; The lac repressor binds to the lac operator to inhibit transcription in E. coli. This inhibition can be relieved by adding lactose or isopropyl-β-D-thiogalactopyranoside (IPTG).
