[The description below was written by a language model from this plasmid's Addgene catalogue record and pLannotate feature annotations shown in this document.]
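Description:
RPS15A sgRNA-1 lentiCRISPR v2 plasmid is a single-vector lentiviral CRISPR construct built on the lentiCRISPR v2 backbone. It carries a 20-nt guide directed against the eIF3 binding site in the 5'UTR of the human ribosomal protein gene RPS15A. It is propagated in E. coli through a high-copy ColE1/pUC-type origin with ampicillin selection (AmpR). The backbone also holds an f1 origin and an SV40/EM7-driven bleomycin/Zeocin resistance cassette, which lies outside the LTRs and so is not part of the packaged viral genome.

The transfer cassette has a third-generation, self-inactivating layout. A CMV enhancer/promoter fused to a truncated HIV-1 5' LTR drives production of genomic RNA in packaging cells. It is followed by the Ψ packaging signal, a gag fragment, the RRE for Rev-dependent nuclear export and the cPPT/CTS, and the unit ends in a ΔU3 3' LTR. Within this unit, a human U6 RNA polymerase III promoter transcribes the guide, which was cloned through BsmBI sites and sits directly upstream of the S. pyogenes gRNA scaffold. A separate EF-1α core promoter drives S. pyogenes Cas9, with the puromycin N-acetyltransferase coding sequence downstream on the same strand. No separate promoter is annotated for the puromycin gene, and the linking element between it and Cas9 is not annotated in the feature table. A WPRE follows to enhance transcript expression.

Transduced human cells therefore receive Cas9, the guide and puromycin selection from one integrated provirus. According to the record, the construct is meant to target the eIF3-binding region of the RPS15A 5'UTR, in the context of work on eIF3-dependent mRNA selectivity and ribosome content.
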