Addgene plasmid #192227: RPS15A sgRNA-1 lentiCRISPR v2 plasmid
Purpose: lentiviral vector expressing sgRNA-1 targeting eIF3 binding site of RPS15A 5'UTR
Depositing lab: Dieter Wolf. Depositing organization: Xiamen University. Publication: eIF3 mRNA selectivity profiling reveals eIF3k as a cancer-relevant regulator of ribosome content. Duan H, Zhang S, Zarai Y, Ollinger R, Wu Y, Sun L, Hu C, He Y, Tian G, Rad R, Kong X, Cheng Y, Tuller T, Wolf DA. EMBO J. 2023 Jun 15;42(12):e112362. doi: 10.15252/embj.2022112362. Epub 2023 May 8. PubMed 37155573.
Backbone
  Vector backbone: lentiCRISPR v2 (Plasmid #52961)
  Vector type: Lentiviral, CRISPR
  Selectable markers: Puromycin
Growth in bacteria
  Bacterial resistance: Ampicillin, 100 μg/mL
  Growth temperature: 37°C
  Growth strain: NEB Stable
  Copy number: High Copy
Gene/Insert
  Gene/Insert name: sgRNA-1 targeting eIF3 binding site of RPS15A 5'UTR
  gRNA/shRNA sequence: GAGAGTGCTACTCACCGGCG
  Species: H. sapiens (human)
  Insert size (bp): 20
  Entrez Gene: RPS15A (a.k.a. S15a)
  Cloning method: Restriction Enzyme; 5′ cloning site BsmBI (unknown if destroyed); 3′ cloning site BsmBI (unknown if destroyed)
  Sequencing primers: 5′ hU6-F_GAGGGCCTATTTCCCATGATT
Terms and licenses: Academic/Nonprofit Terms; Industry Terms: Not Available to Industry
Depositor comments: Please visit https://www.biorxiv.org/content/10.1101/2022.08.28.505560v2 for bioRxiv preprint.
How to cite: RPS15A sgRNA-1 lentiCRISPR v2 plasmid was a gift from Dieter Wolf (Addgene plasmid # 192227 ; http://n2t.net/addgene:192227 ; RRID:Addgene_192227)
